>Addgene plasmid #98841 | pL2Cas9 | addgene full sequence | sequence record 197035 | Addgene NGS Result
GTTTGCGTATTGGAATTCCGGATGAGCATTCATCAGGCGGGCAAGAATGTGAATAAAGGCCGGATAAAAC
TTGTGCTTATTTTTCTTTACGGTCTTTAAAAAGGCCGTAATATCCAGCTGAACGGTCTGGTTATAGGTAC
ATTGAGCAACTGACTGAAATGCCTCAAAATGTTCTTTACGATGCCATTGGGATATATCAACGGTGGTATA
TCCAGTGATTTTTTTCTCCATTTTAGCTTCCTTAGCTCCTGAAAATCTCGATAACTCAAAAAATACGCCC
GGTAGTGATCTTATTTCATTATGGTGAAAGTTGGAACCTCTTACGTGCCGATCAACGTCTCATTTTCGCC
AAAAGTTGGCCCAGGGCTTCCCGGTATCAACAGGGACACCAGGATTTATTTATTCTGCGAAGTGATCTTC
CGTCACAGGTATTTATTCGGCGCAAAGTGCGTCGGGTGATGCTGCCAACTTACTGATTTAGTGTATGATG
GTGTTTTTGAGGTGCTCCAGTGGCTTCTGTTTCTATCAGCTGTCCCTCCTGTTCAGCTACTGACGGGGTG
GTGCGTAACGGCAAAAGCACCGCCGGACATCAGCGCTAGCGGAGTGTATACTGGCTTACTATGTTGGCAC
TGATGAGGGTGTCAGTGAAGTGCTTCATGTGGCAGGAGAAAAAAGGCTGCACCGGTGCGTCAGCAGAATA
TGTGATACAGGATATATTCCGCTTCCTCGCTCACTGACTCGCTACGCTCGGTCGTTCGACTGCGGCGAGC
GGAAATGGCTTACGAACGGGGCGGAGATTTCCTGGAAGATGCCAGGAAGATACTTAACAGGGAAGTGAGA
GGGCCGCGGCAAAGCCGTTTTTCCATAGGCTCCGCCCCCCTGACAAGCATCACGAAATCTGACGCTCAAA
TCAGTGGTGGCGAAACCCGACAGGACTATAAAGATACCAGGCGTTTCCCCCTGGCGGCTCCCTCGTGCGC
TCTCCTGTTCCTGCCTTTCGGTTTACCGGTGTCATTCCGCTGTTATGGCCGCGTTTGTCTCATTCCACGC
CTGACACTCAGTTCCGGGTAGGCAGTTCGCTCCAAGCTGGACTGTATGCACGAACCCCCCGTTCAGTCCG
ACCGCTGCGCCTTATCCGGTAACTATCGTCTTGAGTCCAACCCGGAAAGACATGCAAAAGCACCACTGGC
AGCAGCCACTGGTAATTGATTTAGAGGAGTTAGTCTTGAAGTCATGCGCCGGTTAAGGCTAAACTGAAAG
GACAAGTTTTGGTGACTGCGCTCCTCCAAGCCAGTTACCTCGGTTCAAAGAGTTGGTAGCTCAGAGAACC
TTCGAAAAACCGCCCTGCAAGGCGGTTTTTTCGTTTTCAGAGCAAGAGATTACGCGCAGACCAAAACGAT
CTCAAGAAGATCATCTTATTAATCAGATAAAATATTTCTAGACTCGAGAGCTCTCGAGTCTAGAATCGAT
ACGATTTTGAAGTGGCAACAGATAAAAAAAAGCAGTTTAAAATTGTTGCTGAACTTTTAAAACAAGCAAA
TACAATCATTGTCGCAACAGATAGCGACAGAGAAGGCGAAAACATTGCCTGGTCGATCATTCATAAAGCA
AATGCCTTTTCTAAAGATAAAACGTATAAAAGACTATGGATCAATAGTTTAGAAAAAGATGTGATCCGTA
GCGGTTTTCAAAATTTGCAACCAGGAATGAATTACTATCCCTTTTATCAAGAAGCGCACAAAAAGAAAAA
CGAAATGATACACCAATCAGTGCAAAAAAAGATATAATGGGAGATAAGACGGTTCGTGTTCGTGCTGACT
TGCACCATATCATAAAAATCGAAACAGCAAAGAATGGCGGAAACGTAAAAGAAGTTATGGAAATAAGACT
TAGAAGCAAACTTAAGAGTGTGTTGATAGTGCAGTATCTTAAAATTTTGTATAATAGGAATTGAAGTTAA
ATTAGATGCTAAAAATTTGTAATTAAGAAGGAGTGATTACATGAACAAAAATATAAAATATTCTCAAAAC
TTTTTAACGAGTGAAAAAGTACTCAACCAAATAATAAAACAATTGAATTTAAAAGAAACCGATACCGTTT
ACGAAATTGGAACAGGTAAAGGGCATTTAACGACGAAACTGGCTAAAATAAGTAAACAGGTAACGTCTAT
TGAATTAGACAGTCATCTATTCAACTTATCGTCAGAAAAATTAAAACTGAATACTCGTGTCACTTTAATT
CACCAAGATATTCTACAGTTTCAATTCCCTAACAAACAGAGGTATAAAATTGTTGGGAGTATTCCTTACC
ATTTAAGCACACAAATTATTAAAAAAGTGGTTTTTGAAAGCCATGCGTCTGACATCTATCTGATTGTTGA
AGAAGGATTCTACAAGCGTACCTTGGATATTCACCGAACACTAGGGTTGCTCTTGCACACTCAAGTCTCG
ATTCAGCAATTGCTTAAGCTGCCAGCGGAATGCTTTCATCCTAAACCAAAAGTAAACAGTGTCTTAATAA
AACTTACCCGCCATACCACAGATGTTCCAGATAAATATTGGAAGCTATATACGTACTTTGTTTCAAAATG
GGTCAATCGAGAATATCGTCAACTGTTTACTAAAAATCAGTTTCATCAAGCAATGAAACACGCCAAAGTA
AACAATTTAAGTACCGTTACTTATGAGCAAGTATTGTCTATTTTTAATAGTTATCTATTATTTAACGGGA
GGAAATAATTCTATGAGTCGCTTTTGTAAATTTGGAAAGTTACACGTTACTAAAGGGAATGTAGATAAAT
TATTAGGTATACTACTGACAGCTTCCAAGGAGCTAAAGAGGTCCCTAGCGCTTAGAATCGCTTTAGGAAA
CACGATCCAGTCCAATAATCGTCGATAAAAACTTTTGAAAAAGGTTGGTGAAATTACCTACTTTTGGAAT
AATCACAAATCACAAGTGATTAATCACAAATCACAAGTGATTAATCACTTGTTTATTAAGATATTAAAAG
CTATAATTTAAATAAAGCGTGAATTTTATTACACAAAAAGAGGGGGGAGAAACTTGGAACTAGCATTTAG
AGAAAGCTTAAAAAAGATGAGAGGTACCAAATCAAAAGAAAAATTCTCCCAAGAATTAGAAATGAGTAGA
TCAAATTATTCACGAATAGAATCAGGAAAATCAGATCCAACCATAAAAACACTAGAACAAATTGCAAAGT
TAACTAACTCAACGCTAGTAGTGGATTTAATCCCAAATGAGCCAACAGAACCAGAACCAGAAACAGAATC
AGAACAAGTAACATTGGATTTAGAAATGGAAGAAGAAAAAAGCAATGACTTCGTGTGAATAATGCACGAA
ATCGTTGCTTATTTTTTTTAAAAGCGGTATACTAGATATAACGAAACAACGAACTGAATAGAAACGAAAA
AAGAGCCATGACACATTTATAAAATGTTTGACGACATTTTATAAATGCATAGCCCGATAAGATTGCCAAA
CCAACGCTTATCAGTTAGTCAGATGAACTCTTCCCTCGTAAGAAGTTATTTAATTAACTTTGTTTGAAGA
CGGTATATAACCGTACTATCATTATATAGGGAAATCAGAGAGTTTTCAAGTATCTAAGCTACTGAATTTA
AGAATTGTTAAGCAATCAATCGGAAATCGTTTGATTGCTTTTTTTGTATTCATTTATAGAAGGTGGAGTT
TGTATGAATCATGATGAATGTAAAACTTATATAAAAAATAGTTTATTGGAGATAAGAAAATTAGCAAATA
TCTATACACTAGAAACGTTTAAGAAAGAGTTAGAAAAGAGAAATATCTACTTAGAAACAAAATCAGATAA
GTATTTTTCTTCGGAGGGGGAAGATTATATATATAAGTTAATAGAAAATAACAAAATAATTTATTCGATT
AGTGGAAAAAAATTGACTTATAAAGGAAAAAAATCTTTTTCAAAACATGCAATATTGAAACAGTTGAATG
AAAAAGCAAACCAAGTTAATTAAACAACCTATTTTATAGGATTTATAGGAAAGGAGAACAGCTGAATGAA
TATCCCTTTTGTTGTAGAAACTGTGCTTCATGACGGCTTGTTAAAGTACAAATTTAAAAATAGTAAAATT
CGCTCAATCACTACCAAGCCAGGTAAAAGCAAAGGGGCTATTTTTGCGTATCGCTCAAAATCAAGCATGA
TTGGCGGTCGTGGTGTTGTTCTGACTTCCGAGGAAGCGATTCAAGAAAATCAAGATACATTTACACATTG
GACACCCAACGTTTATCGTTATGGAACGTATGCAGACGAAAACCGTTCATACACGAAAGGACATTCTGAA
AACAATTTAAGACAAATCAATACCTTCTTTATTGATTTTGATATTCACACGGCAAAAGAAACTATTTCAG
CAAGCGATATTTTAACAACCGCTATTGATTTAGGTTTTATGCCTACTATGATTATCAAATCTGATAAAGG
TTATCAAGCATATTTTGTTTTAGAAACGCCAGTCTATGTGACTTCAAAATCAGAATTTAAATCTGTCAAA
GCAGCCAAAATAATTTCGCAAAATATCCGAGAATATTTTGGAAAGTCTTTGCCAGTTGATCTAACGTGTA
ATCATTTTGGTATTGCTCGCATACCAAGAACGGACAATGTAGAATTTTTTGATCCTAATTACCGTTATTC
TTTCAAAGAATGGCAAGATTGGTCTTTCAAACAAACAGATAATAAGGGCTTTACTCGTTCAAGTCTAACG
GTTTTAAGCGGTACAGAAGGCAAAAAACAAGTAGATGAACCCTGGTTTAATCTCTTATTGCACGAAACGA
AATTTTCAGGAGAAAAGGGTTTAATAGGGCGTAATAACGTCATGTTTACCCTCTCTTTAGCCTACTTTAG
TTCAGGCTATTCAATCGAAACGTGCGAATATAATATGTTTGAGTTTAATAATCGATTAGATCAACCCTTA
GAAGAAAAAGAAGTAATCAAAATTGTTAGAAGTGCCTATTCAGAAAACTATCAAGGGGCTAATAGGGAAT
ACATTACCATTCTTTGCAAAGCTTGGGTATCAAGTGATTTAACCAGTAAAGATTTATTTGTCCGTCAAGG
GTGGTTTAAATTCAAGAAAAAAAGAAGCGAACGTCAACGTGTTCATTTGTCAGAATGGAAAGAAGATTTA
ATGGCTTATATTAGCGAAAAAAGCGATGTATACAAGCCTTATTTAGTGACGACCAAAAAAGAGATTAGAG
AAGTGCTAGGCATTCCTGAACGGACATTAGATAAATTGCTGAAGGTACTGAAGGCGAATCAGGAAATTTT
CTTTAAGATTAAACCAGGAAGAAATGGTGGCATTCAACTTGCTAGTGTTAAATCATTGTTGCTATCGATC
ATTAAAGTAAAAAAAGAAGAAAAAGAAAGCTATATAAAGGCGCTGACAAATTCTTTTGACTTAGAGCATA
CATTCATTCAAGAGACTTTAAACAAGCTAGCAGAACGCCCTAAAACGGACACACAACTCGATTTGTTTAG
CTATGATACAGGCTGAAAATAAAACCCGCACTATGCCATTACATTTATATCTATGATACGTGTTTGTTTT
TTCTTTGCTGTTTAGCGAATGATTAGCAGAAATATACAGAGTAAGATTTTAATTAATTATTAGGGGGAGA
AGGAGAGAGTAGCCCGAAAACTTTTAGTTGGCTTGGACTGAACGAAGTGAGGGAAAGGCTACTAAAACGT
CGAGGGGCAGTGAGAGCGAAGCGAACACTTGATTTTTTAATTTTCTATCTTTTATAGGTCATTAGAGTAT
ACTTATTTGTCCTATAAACTATTTAGCAGCATAATAGATTTATTGAATAGGTCATTTAAGTTGAGCATAT
TAGAGGAGGAAAATCTTGGAGAAATATTTGAAGAACCCGATTACATGGATTGGATTAGTTCTTGTGGTTA
CGTGGTTTTTAACTAAAAGTAGTGAATTTTTGATTTTTGGTGTGTGTGTCTTGTTGTTAGTATTTGCTAG
TCAAAGTGATTAAATAGAATTCATTCGCCATTCAGGCTGCGCGCTCTCCCTTATGCGACTCCTGCATTAG
GAAGCAGCCCAGTAGTAGGTTGAGGCCGTTGAGCACCGCCGCCGCAAGGAATGGTGCATGCAAGGAGATG
GCGCCCAACAGTCCCCCGGCCACGGGGCCTGCCACCATACCCACGCCGAAACAAGCGCTCATGAGCCCGA
AGTGGCGAGCCCGATCTTCCCCATCGGTGATGTCGGCGATATAGGCGCCAGCAACCGCACCTGTGGCGCC
GGTGATGCCGGCCACGATGCGTCCGGCGTAGAGGATCCACAGGACGGGTGTGGTCGCCATGATCGCGTAG
TCGATAGTGGCTCCAAGTAGCGAAGCGAGCAGGACTGGGCGGCGGCCAAAGCGGTCGGACAGTGCTCCGA
GAACGGGTGCGCATAGAAATTGCATCAACGCATATAGCGCTAGCAGCACGCCATAGTGACTGGCGATGCT
GTCGGAATGGACGATCACACTACTCTTCTTTTGCCTATTATAACATGAAAACGCTTTAACAGAAAGAATA
GGAAGGTATCCGACTGCTGGTATTAACCCTCTTTCTCAAGTTATCATCGGCAATGTTGAATGGAGTCCAT
TCAAAACAGCATAGCTCTAAAACATGGAACTCAACAAGTCTCAGTGTGCTGAAGTTTTGGGACCATTCAA
AACAGCATAGCTCTAAAACGAGACCTTTGAGCTTCCGAGACTGGTCTCAGTTTTGGGACCATTCAAAACA
GCATAGCTCTAAAACCTCGTAGACTATTTTTGTCTAAAAAATTTCGTAATCGCACTATTTGTCTCAGCTA
GACTTCAGTCTTGAAAAGCCCCTGTATTACTGCATTTATTAAGAGTATTATACCATATTTTTAGTTATTA
AGAAATAATCTTCATCTAAAATATACTTCAGTCACCTCCTAGCTGACTCAAATCAATGCGTGTTTCATAA
AGACCAGTGATGGATTGATGGATAAGAGTGGCATCTAAAACTTCTTTTGTAGACGTATATCGTTTACGAT
CAATTGTTGTATCAAAATATTTAAAAGCAGCGGGAGCTCCAAGATTCGTCAACGTAAATAAATGAATAAT
ATTTTCTGCTTGTTCACGTATTGGTTTGTCTCTATGTTTGTTATATGCACTAAGAACTTTATCTAAATTG
GCATCTGCTAAAATAACACGCTTAGAAAATTCACTGATTTGCTCAATAATCTCATCTAAATAATGCTTAT
GCTGCTCCACAAACAATTGTTTTTGTTCGTTATCTTCTGGACTACCCTTCAACTTTTCATAATGACTAGC
TAAATATAAAAAATTCACATATTTGCTTGGCAGAGCCAGCTCATTTCCTTTTTGTAATTCTCCGGCACTA
GCCAGCATCCGTTTACGACCGTTTTCTAACTCAAAAAGACTATATTTAGGTAGTTTAATGATTAAGTCTT
TTTTAACTTCCTTATATCCTTTAGCTTCTAAAAAGTCAATCGGATTTTTTTCAAAGGAACTTCTTTCCAT
AATTGTGATCCCTAGTAACTCTTTAACGGATTTTAACTTCTTCGATTTCCCTTTTTCCACCTTAGCAACC
ACTAGGACTGAATAAGCTACCGTTGGACTATCAAAACCACCATATTTTTTTGGATCCCAGTCTTTTTTAC
GAGCAATAAGCTTGTCCGAATTTCTTTTTGGTAAAATTGACTCCTTGGAGAATCCGCCTGTCTGTACTTC
TGTTTTCTTGACAATATTGACTTGGGGCATGGACAATACTTTGCGCACTGTGGCAAAATCTCGCCCTTTA
TCCCAGACAATTTCTCCAGTTTCCCCATTAGTTTCGATTAGAGGGCGTTTGCGAATCTCTCCATTTGCAA
GTGTAATTTCTGTTTTGAAGAAGTTCATGATATTAGAGTAAAAGAAATATTTTGCGGTTGCTTTGCCTAT
TTCTTGCTCAGACTTAGCAATCATTTTACGAACATCATAAACTTTATAATCACCATAGACAAACTCCGAT
TCAAGTTTTGGATATTTCTTAATCAAAGCAGTTCCAACGACGGCATTTAGATACGCATCATGGGCATGAT
GGTAATTGTTAATCTCACGTACTTTATAGAATTGGAAATCTTTTCGGAAGTCAGAAACTAATTTAGATTT
TAAGGTAATCACTTTAACCTCTCGAATAAGTTTATCATTTTCATCGTATTTAGTATTCATGCGACTATCC
AAAATTTGTGCCACATGCTTAGTGATTTGGCGAGTTTCAACCAATTGGCGTTTGATAAAACCAGCTTTAT
CAAGTTCACTCAAACCTCCACGTTCAGCTTTCGTTAAATTATCAAACTTACGTTGAGTGATTAACTTGGC
GTTTAGAAGTTGTCTCCAATAGTTTTTCATCTTTTTGACTACTTCTTCACTTGGAACGTTATCCGATTTA
CCACGATTTTTATCAGAACGCGTTAAGACCTTATTGTCTATTGAATCGTCTTTAAGGAAACTTTGTGGAA
CAATGTGATCGACATCATAATCACTTAAACGATTAATATCTAATTCTTGGTCCACATACATGTCTCTTCC
ATTTTGGAGATAATAGAGATAGAGCTTTTCATTTTGCAATTGAGTATTTTCAACAGGATGCTCTTTAAGA
ATCTGACTTCCTAATTCTTTGATACCTTCTTCGATTCGTTTCATACGCTCTCGCGAATTTTTCTGGCCCT
TTTGAGTTGTCTGATTTTCACGTGCCATTTCAATAACGATATTTTCTGGCTTATGCCGCCCCATTACTTT
GACCAATTCATCAACAACTTTTACAGTCTGTAAAATACCTTTTTTAATAGCAGGGCTACCAGCTAAATTT
GCAATATGTTCATGTAAACTATCGCCTTGTCCAGACACTTGTGCTTTTTGAATGTCTTCTTTAAATGTCA
AACTATCATCATGGATCAGCTGCATAAAATTGCGATTGGCAAAACCATCTGATTTCAAAAAATCTAATAT
TGTTTTGCCAGATTGCTTATCCCTAATACCATTAATCAATTTTCGAGACAAACGTCCCCAACCAGTATAA
CGGCGACGTTTAAGCTGTTTCATCACCTTATCATCAAAGAGGTGAGCATATGTTTTAAGTCTTTCCTCAA
TCATCTCCCTATCTTCAAATAAGGTCAATGTTAAAACAATATCCTCTAAGATATCTTCATTTTCTTCATT
ATCCAAAAAATCTTTATCTTTAATAATTTTTAGCAAATCATGGTAGGTACCTAATGAAGCATTAAATCTA
TCTTCAACTCCTGAAATTTCAACACTATCAAAACATTCTATTTTTTTGAAATAATCTTCTTTTAATTGCT
TAACGGTTACTTTTCGATTTGTTTTGAAGAGTAAATCAACAATGGCTTTCTTCTGTTCACCTGAAAGAAA
TGCTGGTTTTCGCATTCCTTCAGTAACATATTTGACCTTTGTCAATTCGTTATAAACCGTAAAATACTCA
TAAAGCAAACTATGTTTTGGTAGTACTTTTTCATTTGGAAGATTTTTATCAAAGTTTGTCATGCGTTCAA
TAAATGATTGAGCTGAAGCACCTTTATCGACAACTTCTTCAAAATTCCATGGGGTAATTGTTTCTTCAGA
CTTCCGAGTCATCCATGCAAAACGACTATTGCCACGCGCCAATGGACCAACATAATAAGGAATTCGAAAA
GTCAAGATTTTTTCAATCTTCTCACGATTGTCTTTTAAAAATGGATAAAAGTCTTCTTGTCTTCTCAAAA
TAGCATGCAGCTCACCCAAGTGAATTTGATGGGGAATAGAGCCGTTGTCAAAGGTCCGTTGCTTGCGCAG
CAAATCTTCACGATTTAGTTTCACCAATAATTCCTCAGTACCATCCATTTTTTCTAAAATTGGTTTGATA
AATTTATAAAATTCTTCTTGGCTAGCTCCCCCATCAATATAACCTGCATATCCGTTTTTTGATTGATCAA
AAAAGATTTCTTTATACTTTTCTGGAAGTTGTTGTCGAACTAAAGCTTTTAAAAGAGTCAAGTCTTGATG
ATGTTCATCGTAGCGTTTAATCATTGAAGCTGATAGGGGAGCCTTAGTTATTTCAGTATTTACTCTTAGG
ATATCTGAAAGTAAAATAGCATCTGATAAATTCTTAGCTGCCAAAAACAAATCAGCATATTGATCTCCAA
TTTGCGCCAATAAATTATCTAAATCATCATCGTAAGTATCTTTTGAAAGCTGTAATTTAGCATCTTCTGC
CAAATCAAAATTTGATTTAAAATTAGGGGTCAAACCCAATGACAAAGCAATGAGATTCCCAAATAAGCCA
TTTTTCTTCTCACCGGGGAGCTGAGCAATGAGATTTTCTAATCGTCTTGATTTACTCAATCGTGCAGAAA
GAATCGCTTTAGCATCTACTCCACTTGCGTTAATAGGGTTTTCTTCAAATAATTGATTGTAGGTTTGTAC
CAACTGGATAAATAGTTTGTCCACATCACTATTATCAGGATTTAAATCTCCCTCAATCAAAAAATGACCA
CGAAACTTAATCATATGCGCTAAGGCCAAATAGATTAAGCGCAAATCCGCTTTATCAGTAGAATCTACCA
ATTTTTTTCGCAGATGATAGATAGTTGGATATTTCTCATGATAAGCAACTTCATCTACTATATTTCCAAA
AATAGGATGACGTTCATGCTTCTTGTCTTCTTCCACCAAAAAAGACTCTTCAAGTCGATGAAAGAAACTA
TCATCTACTTTCGCCATCTCATTTGAAAAAATCTCCTGTAGATAACAAATACGATTCTTCCGACGTGTAT
ACCTTCTACGAGCTGTCCGTTTGAGACGAGTCGCTTCCGCTGTCTCTCCACTGTCAAATAAAAGAGCCCC
TATAAGATTTTTTTTGATACTGTGGCGGTCTGTATTTCCCAGAACCTTGAACTTTTTAGACGGAACCTTA
TATTCATCAGTGATCACCGCCCATCCGACGCTATTTGTGCCGATATCTAAGCCTATTGAGTATTTCTTAT
CCATTTTTGCCTCCTAAAATAAAAAGTTTAAATTAAATCCATAATGAGTTTGATGATTTCAATAATAGTT
TTAATGACCTCCGAAATTAGTTTAATATGCTTTAATTTTTCTTTTTCAAAATATCTCTTCAAAAAATATT
ACCCAATACTTAATAATAAATAGATTATAACACAAAATTCTTTTAAAAAGTAGTTTATTTTGTTATCATT
CTATAGTATTAAGTATTGTTTTATGGCTGATAAATTTCTTTGAATTTCTCCTTGATTATTTGTTATAAAA
GTTATAAAATAATCTTGTTGGAACCATTCAAAACAGCATAGCAAGTTAAAATAAGGCTAGTCCGTTATCA
ACTTGAAAAAGTGGCACCGAGTCGGTGCTTTTTTTGATACTTCTATTCTACTCTGACTGCAAACCAAAAA
AACAAGCGCTTTCAAAACGCTTGTTTTATCATTTTTAGGGAAATTAATCTCTTAATCCTTTTATCATTCT
ACATTTAGGCGCTGCCATCTTGCTAAACCTACTAAGCTCCACAGGATGATTTCGTAATCCCGCAAGAGGC
CCGGCAGTACCGGCATAACCAAGCCTATGCCTACAGCATCCAGGGTGACGGTGCCGAGGATGACGATGAG
CGCATTGTTAGATTTCATACACGGTGCCTGACTGCGTTAGCAATTTAACTGTGATAAACTACCGCATTAA
AGCTTATCGATGATAAGCTGTCAAACATGAGAATTACAACTTATATCGTATGGGGCTGACTTCAGGTGCT
ACATTTGAAGAGATAAATTGCACTGAAATCCAGTCACGACGTTGTAAAACGACGGCCAGTGAATTCCCGG
GGATCCGTCGACCTGCAGCCAAGCTTTCGCGAGCTCGAGATCTAGATATCGATGAATTCGTAATCATGGT
CATAGCTGTTTCCTGTGTGAAATTGTTATCCGCTCACAATTCCACACAACATACGAGCCGGAAGCATAAA
GTGTAAAGCCTGGGGTGCCTAATGAGTGAGCTAACTCACATTAATTGCGTTGCGCTCACTGCCCGCTTTC
CAGTCGGGAAACCTGTCGTGCCAGCTGCATTAATGAATCGGCCAACGCGCGGGGAGAGGCG
Features (pLannotate 1.2.2; 23 found; start..end, strand, type, name):
     12..231     -  CDS            CmR (fragment): chloramphenicol acetyltransferase; cat; confers resistance to chloramphenicol
    232..334     -  promoter       cat promoter: promoter of the E. coli cat gene encoding chloramphenicol acetyltransferase
    455..598     +  mobile_element IS1 (fragment): prokaryotic transposable element IS1
    717..772     -  rep_origin     RSF ori (fragment): Plasmids containing the RSF 1030 origin of replication can be propagated in E. coli cells that contain additional plasmids with compatible origins.
    860..1405    -  rep_origin     p15A ori: Plasmids containing the medium-copy-number p15A origin of replication can be propagated in E. coli cells that contain a second plasmid with the ColE1 origin.
   2001..2735    +  CDS            erm: ERM_STREE - Experimental evidence at protein level: Swiss-Prot protein existence level 1. This protein produces a dimethylation of the adenine residue at position 2085 in 23S rRNA, resulting in reduced affinity between ribosomes and macrolide-lincosamide-streptogramin B antibiotics. From Streptococcus pneumoniae.
   3064..3345    +  CDS            copR: COPR_STRAG - Protein predicted: Swiss-Prot protein existence level 4. Involved in copy control of plasmid pIP501. From Streptococcus agalactiae.
   4056..5543    +  CDS            repS: REPS_STRPY - Protein predicted: Swiss-Prot protein existence level 4. Essential for replication. From Streptococcus pyogenes.
   6044..6062    -  CDS            lacZα (fragment): LacZα fragment of β-galactosidase; lacZ fragment
   6062..6525    -  CDS            TcR (fragment): tetracycline efflux protein; tet; confers resistance to tetracycline
   6647..6673    -  repeat_region  DR (fragment): direct repeat for the Streptococcus pyogenes CRISPR/Cas system
   6704..6739    -  repeat_region  DR: direct repeat for the Streptococcus pyogenes CRISPR/Cas system
   6770..6805    -  repeat_region  DR: direct repeat for the Streptococcus pyogenes CRISPR/Cas system
   6806..6937    -  misc_feature   crRNA leader: crRNA leader sequence for the Streptococcus pyogenes CRISPR/Cas system
   6958..11064   -  CDS            Cas9: Cas9 (Csn1) endonuclease from the Streptococcus pyogenes Type II CRISPR/Cas system generates RNA-guided double strand breaks in DNA
  11360..11438   +  misc_RNA       tracrRNA: trans-activating CRISPR RNA for the Streptococcus pyogenes CRISPR/Cas9 system
  11607..11708   -  CDS            TcR (fragment): tetracycline efflux protein; tet; confers resistance to tetracycline
  11756..11784   -  promoter       tet promoter: E. coli promoter for tetracycline efflux protein gene
  11860..11894   -  CDS            lacZα (fragment): LacZα fragment of β-galactosidase; lacZ fragment
  11991..12013   -  protein_bind   lac operator (fragment): The lac repressor binds to the lac operator to inhibit transcription in E. coli. This inhibition can be relieved by adding lactose or isopropyl-β-D-thiogalactopyranoside (IPTG). lac repressor encoded by lacI
  12017..12047   -  promoter       lac promoter: promoter for the E. coli lac operon
  12062..12083   -  protein_bind   CAP binding site: CAP binding activates transcription in the presence of cAMP. E. coli catabolite activator protein
  12096..13      -  CDS            lacI (fragment) (across the origin): lac repressor; lacI; The lac repressor binds to the lac operator to inhibit transcription in E. coli. This inhibition can be relieved by adding lactose or isopropyl-β-D-thiogalactopyranoside (IPTG).
