[The description below was written by a language model from this plasmid's Addgene catalogue record and pLannotate feature annotations shown in this document.]
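Description:
pL2Cas9 is a low-copy Escherichia coli–Lactococcus shuttle plasmid built on the pTRKL2 backbone and designed for CRISPR-Cas9 genome engineering of virulent lactococcal phages. The annotated sequence shows two replication systems. A p15A origin supports maintenance in E. coli, and a pIP501-type replicon from Gram-positive bacteria comprises the repS replication gene and the copR copy-control gene. Selection in both hosts relies on an erm rRNA methylase gene that confers erythromycin resistance. The table also picks up fragments of chloramphenicol and tetracycline resistance genes, lacI, lacZα with its lac promoter and operator, and IS1. These are truncated pieces, most likely left over from the backbone's construction and clone-screening region, and are unlikely to be working markers.

The payload is a roughly 5.8 kb tracr/Cas9 insert, introduced by Gibson assembly and derived from an earlier bacterial Cas9 plasmid. It carries the Streptococcus pyogenes type II CRISPR module: the tracrRNA, the full Cas9 endonuclease coding sequence, and a minimal CRISPR array consisting of the crRNA leader followed by direct repeats. The array is transcribed and processed with tracrRNA into guide RNAs that direct Cas9 to cut matching DNA. The record does not say which spacers lie between the repeats, and no separate promoter is annotated for Cas9. In use, a spacer targeting a phage sequence would cause Cas9 to cleave incoming wild-type phage genomes, which selects for phages that have acquired a designed mutation, presumably by recombination with a repair template. The sequenced record is 12,171 nt, slightly shorter than the 12,221 bp listed in the catalogue.
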