Addgene plasmid #98841: pL2Cas9
Purpose: Genome engineering of virulent phages
Depositing lab: Sylvain Moineau. Depositing organization: Universite Laval. Publication: Genome Engineering of Virulent Lactococcal Phages Using CRISPR-Cas9. Lemay ML, Tremblay DM, Moineau S. ACS Synth Biol. 2017 Mar 30. doi: 10.1021/acssynbio.6b00388. PubMed 28324650.
Backbone
  Vector backbone: pTRKL2
  Backbone size w/o insert (bp): 6419
  Total vector size (bp): 12221
Growth in bacteria
  Bacterial resistance: Erythromycin, 200 μg/mL
  Growth temperature: 37°C
  Growth strain: NEB5-alpha
  Growth instructions: Growth medium: BHI + Erythromycin 150 µg/ml.
  Copy number: Low Copy
Gene/Insert
  Gene/Insert name: tracr/Cas9
  Insert size (bp): 5802
  Cloning method: Gibson Cloning
  Sequencing primers: 5′ GCATATTAAACTAATTTCGGAGGTC; 3′ CTGTATTACTGCATTTATTAAGAGTATTATACC
Resource information
  A portion of this plasmid was derived from a plasmid made by: The original gene was cloned by Luciano Marrafini and received from Addgene #42876.
Terms and licenses: Academic/Nonprofit Terms; Industry Terms: Not Available to Industry
Depositor comments: Note from the paper of O'Sullivan, and Klaenhammer: We found that BHI (Difco Laboratories, Detroit, MI, USA) was an excellent selection medium for ErR in E. coli. Unlike LB medium, BHI plates containing 150µg Er/ml afforded a clean selection, with no background colonies appearing even upon prolonged incubaction of one week or more. O'Sullivan, D.J., T.R. Klaenhammer. 1993. High- and low-copy-number Lactococcus shuttle cloning vectors with features for clone screening. Gene 137:227-231.
How to cite: pL2Cas9 was a gift from Sylvain Moineau (Addgene plasmid # 98841 ; http://n2t.net/addgene:98841 ; RRID:Addgene_98841)
